>Addgene plasmid #54300 | mEmerald-Vimentin-C-18 | depositor partial sequence | sequence record 84432 | insert sequence
GTCAGATCCGCTAGCGCTACCGGTCGCCACCATGGTGAGCAAGGGCGAGGAGCTGTTCACCGGGGTGGTG
CCCATCCTGGTCGAGCTGGACGGCGACGTAAACGGCCACAAGTTCAGCGTGTCCGGCGAGGGCGAGGGCG
ATGCCACCTACGGCAAGCTGACCCTGAAGTTCATCTGCACCACCGGCAAGCTGCCCGTGCCCTGGCCCAC
CCTCGTGACCACCTTGACCTACGGCGTGCAGTGCTTCGCCCGCTACCCCGACCACATGAAGCAGCACGAC
TTCTTCAAGTCCGCCATGCCCGAAGGCTACGTCCAGGAGCGCACCATCTTCTTCAAGGACGACGGCAACT
ACAAGACCCGCGCCGAGGTGAAGTTCGAGGGCGACACCCTGGTGAACCGCATCGAGCTGAAGGGCATCGA
CTTCAAGGAGGACGGCAACATCCTGGGGCACAAGCTGGAGTACAACTACAACAGCCACAAGGTCTATATC
ACCGCCGACAAGCAGAAGAACGGCATCAAGGTGAACTTCAAGACCCGCCACAACATCGAGGACGGCAGCG
TGCAGCTCGCCGACCACTACCAGCAGAACACCCCCATCGGCGACGGCCCCGTGCTGCTGCCCGACAACCA
CTACCTGAGCACCCAGTCCAAGCTGAGCAAAGACCCCAACGAGAAGCGCGATCACATGGTCCTGCTGGAG
TTCGTGACCGCCGCCGGGATCACTCTCGGCATGGACGAGCTGTACAAGTCCGGACTCAGATCTGGCAGCG
GTGGAGGCAGCGCATCCGGCGGAAGCGGAAGCTCCACCAGGTCCGTGTCCTCGTCCTCCTACCGCAGGAT
GTTCGGCGGCCCGGGCACCGCGAGCCGGCCGAGCTCCAGCCGGAGCTACGTGACTACGTCCACCCGCACC
TACAGCCTGGGCAGCGCGCTGCGCCCCAGCACCAGCCGCAGCCTCTACGCCTCGTCCCCGGGCGGCGTGT
ATGCCACGCGCTCCTCTGCCGTGCGCCTGCGGAGCAGCGTGCCCGGGGTGCGGCTCCTGCAGGACTCGGT
GGACTTCTCGCTGGCCGACGCCATCAACACCGAGTTCAAGAACACCCGCACCAACGAGAAGGTGGAGCTG
CAGGAGCTGAATGACCGCTTCGCCAACTACATCGACAAGGTGCGCTTCCTGGAGCAGCAGAATAAGATCC
TGCTGGCCGAGCTCGAGCAGCTCAAGGGCCAAGGCAAGTCGCGCCTGGGGGACCTCTACGAGGAGGAGAT
GCGGGAGCTGCGCCGGCAGGTGGACCAGCTAACCAACGACAAAGCCCGCGTCGAGGTGGAGCGCGACAAC
CTGGCCGAGGACATCATGCGCCTCCGGGAGAAATTGCAGGAGGAGATGCTTCAGAGAGAGGAAGCCGAAA
ACACCCTGCAATCTTTCAGACAGGATGTTGACAATGCGTCTCTGGCACGTCTTGACCTTGAACGCAAAGT
GGAATCTTTGCAAGAAGAGATTGCCTTTTTGAAGAAACTCCACGAAGAGGAAATCCAGGAGCTGCAGGCT
CAGATTCAGGAACAGCATGTCCAAATCGATGTGGATGTTTCCAAGCCTGACCTCACGGCTGCCCTGCGTG
ACGTACGTCAGCAATATGAAAGTGTGGCTGCCAAGAACCTGCAGGAGGCAGAAGAATGGTACAAATCCAA
GTTTGCTGACCTCTCTGAGGCTGCCAACCGGAACAATGACGCCCTGCGCCAGGCAAAGCAGGAGTCCACT
GAGTACCGGAGACAGGTGCAGTCCCTCACCTGTGAAGTGGATGCCCTTAAAGGAACCAATGAGTCCCTGG
AACGCCAGATGCGTGAAATGGAAGAGAACTTTGCCGTTGAAGCTGCTAACTACCAAGACACTATTGGCCG
CCTGCAGGATGAGATTCAGAATATGAAGGAGGAAATGGCTCGTCACCTTCGTGAATACCAAGACCTGCTC
AATGTTAAGATGGCCCTTGACATTGAGATTGCCACCTACAGGAAGCTGCTGGAAGGCGAGGAGAGCAGGA
TTTCTCTGCCTCTTCCAAACTTTTCCTCCCTGAACCTGAGGGAAACTAATCTGGATTCACTCCCTCTGGT
TGATACCCACTCAAAAAGGACACTTCTGATTAAGACGGTTGAAACTAGAGATGGACAGGTTATCAACGAA
ACTTCTCAGCATCACGATGACCTTGAATAAGGATCCACCGGATCTAGATAACTGATCATAATCAGCCATA
CCACATT
