>Addgene plasmid #54300 | mEmerald-Vimentin-C-18 | addgene partial sequence | sequence record 89327 | EGFP-C 5'-CATGGTCCTGCTGGAGTTCGTG-3'
AGCGGTGGAGGCAGCGCATCCGGCGGAAGCGGAAGCTCCACCAGGTCCGTGTCCTCGTCCTCCTACCGCA
GGATGTTCGGCGGCCCGGGCACCGCGAGCCGGCCGAGCTCCAGCCGGAGCTACGTGACTACGTCCACCCG
CACCTACAGCCTGGGCAGCGCGCTGCGCCCCAGCACCAGCCGCAGCCTCTACGCCTCGTCCCCGGGCGGC
GTGTATGCCACGCGCTCCTCTGCCGTGCGCCTGCGGAGCAGCGTGCCCGGGGTGCGGCTCCTGCAGGACT
CGGTGGACTTCTCGCTGGCCGACGCCATCAACACCGAGTTCAAGAACACCCGCACCAACGAGAAGGTGGA
GCTGCAGGAGCTGAATGACCGCTTCGCCAACTACATCGACAAGGTGCGCTTCCTGGAGCAGCAGAATAAG
ATCCTGCTGGCCGAGCTCGAGCAGCTCAAGGGCCAAGGCAAGTCGCGCCTGGGGGACCTCTACGAGGAGG
AGATGCGGGAGCTGCGCCGGCAGGTGGACCAGCTAACCAACGACAAAGCCCGCGTCGAGGTGGAGCGCGA
CAACCTGGCCGAGGACATCATGCGCCTCCGGGAGAAATTGCAGGAGGAGATGCTTCAGAGAGAGGAAGCC
GAAAACACCCTGCAATCTTTCAGACAGGATGTTGACAATGCGTCTCTGGCACGTCTTGACCTTGAACGCA
AAGTGGAATCTTTGCAAGAAGAGATTGCCTTTTTGAAGAAACTCCACGAAGAGGAAATCCAGGAGCTGCA
GGCTCAGATTCAGGAACAGCATGTCCAAATCGATGTGGATGTTTCCAAGCCTGACCTCACGGCTGCCCTG
CGTGACGTACGTCAGCAATATGAAAGTGTGGCTGCC
