[The description below was written by a language model from this plasmid's Addgene catalogue record.]
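Description:
mEmerald-Vimentin-C-18 is a mammalian expression plasmid built on the mEmerald-C1 backbone (about 4.75 kb without the insert) that encodes human vimentin (VIM) fused to the green fluorescent protein mEmerald. The CMV promoter, a strong constitutive promoter in most mammalian cell lines, drives expression. The tag is carried on the backbone and sits at the N-terminus of the fusion, so vimentin follows the fluorescent protein in the same reading frame. The "C-18" in the name probably denotes this C-type layout and the length of the linker between the two proteins, but the record does not say so. Use of an SV40 polyadenylation sequencing primer implies an SV40 poly(A) signal downstream of the insert. No feature table is provided, and the cloning method is listed as unknown, so other elements and the exact junctions cannot be confirmed here.

The plasmid is maintained at high copy in E. coli under kanamycin selection. It also carries a neomycin resistance marker, which allows G418 selection of stably transfected mammalian cells. In vectors of this family a single resistance gene typically serves both purposes, though the record does not detail this.

The construct is intended as a fluorescent localization marker for intermediate filaments. Vimentin is a type III intermediate filament protein, and the tagged version is expected to incorporate into the cellular filament network, which can then be seen by fluorescence microscopy in live or fixed cells. mEmerald is a bright monomeric GFP derivative, with recorded excitation and emission maxima of 487 nm and 509 nm, making it compatible with standard green/FITC filter sets.
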