Addgene plasmid #54300: mEmerald-Vimentin-C-18
Purpose: Localization: Intermediate Filaments, Excitation: 487, Emission: 509
Depositing lab: Michael Davidson.
Backbone
  Vector backbone: mEmerald-C1
  Backbone size w/o insert (bp): 4750
  Vector type: Mammalian Expression
  Selectable markers: Neomycin (select with G418)
Growth in bacteria
  Bacterial resistance: Kanamycin, 50 μg/mL
  Growth temperature: 37°C
  Growth strain: DH5alpha
  Copy number: High Copy
Gene/Insert
  Gene/Insert name: Vimentin (alt name: NM_003380.3)
  Species: H. sapiens (human)
  Entrez Gene: VIM
  Promoter: CMV
  Tag / fusion protein: mEmerald (N terminal on backbone)
  Cloning method: Unknown
  Sequencing primers: 5′ CMV-F; 3′ SV40pA-R
Terms and licenses: Academic/Nonprofit Terms; Industry Terms
Depositor comments: . Excitation = 487; Emission = 509. Localization data: Intermediate Filaments
How to cite: mEmerald-Vimentin-C-18 was a gift from Michael Davidson (Addgene plasmid # 54300 ; http://n2t.net/addgene:54300 ; RRID:Addgene_54300)
